>Addgene plasmid #126219 | pGWB14-LYX001 | addgene full sequence | sequence record 246195 | Addgene NGS Result
TCGGTCTTGCCTTGCTCGTCGGTGATGTACTTCACCAGCTCCGCGAAGTCGCTCTTCTTGATGGAGCGCA
TGGGGACGTGCTTGGCAATCACGCGCACCCCCCGGCCGTTTTAGCGGCTAAAAAAGTCATGGCTCTGCCC
TCGGGCGGACCACGCCCATCATGACCTTGCCAAGCTCGTCCTGCTTCTCTTCGATCTTCGCCAGCAGGGC
GAGGATCGTGGCATCACCGAACCGCGCCGTGCGCGGGTCGTCGGTGAGCCAGAGTTTCAGCAGGCCGCCC
AGGCGGCCCAGGTCGCCATTGATGCGGGCCAGCTCGCGGACGTGCTCATAGTCCACGACGCCCGTGATTT
TGTAGCCCTGGCCGACGGCCAGCAGGTAGGCCGACAGGCTCATGCCGGCCGCCGCCGCCTTTTCCTCAAT
CGCTCTTCGTTCGTCTGGAAGGCAGTACACCTTGATAGGTGGGCTGCCCTTCCTGGTTGGCTTGGTTTCA
TCAGCCATCCGCTTGCCCTCATCTGTTACGCCGGCGGTAGCCGGCCAGCCTCGCAGAGCAGGATTCCCGT
TGAGCACCGCCAGGTGCGAATAAGGGACAGTGAAGAAGGAACACCCGCTCGCGGGTGGGCCTACTTCACC
TATCCTGCCCGGCTGACGCCGTTGGATACACCAAGGAAAGTCTACACGAACCCTTTGGCAAAATCCTGTA
TATCGTGCGAAAAAGGATGGATATACCGAAAAAATCGCTATAATGACCCCGAAGCAGGGTTATGCAGCGG
AAAAGCGCCACGCTTCCCGAAGGGAGAAAGGCGGACAGGTATCCGGTAAGCGGCAGGGTCGGAACAGGAG
AGCGCACGAGGGAGCTTCCAGGGGGAAACGCCTGGTATCTTTATAGTCCTGTCGGGTTTCGCCACCTCTG
ACTTGAGCGTCGATTTTTGTGATGCTCGTCAGGGGGGCGGAGCCTATGGAAAAACGCCAGCAACGCGGCC
TTTTTACGGTTCCTGGCCTTTTGCTGGCCTTTTGCTCACATGTTCTTTCCTGCGTTATCCCCTGATTCTG
TGGATAACCGTATTACCGCCTTTGAGTGAGCTGATACCGCTCGCCGCAGCCGAACGACCGAGCGCAGCGA
GTCAGTGAGCGAGGAAGCGGAAGAGCGCCAGAAGGCCGCCAGAGAGGCCGAGCGCGGCCGTGAGGCTTGG
ACGCTAGGGCAGGGCATGAAAAAGCCCGTAGCGGGCTGCTACGGGCGTCTGACGCGGTGGAAAGGGGGAG
GGGATGTTGTCTACATGGCTCTGCTGTAGTGAGTGGGTTGCGCTCCGGCAGCGGTCCTGATCAATCGTCA
CCCTTTCTCGGTCCTTCAACGTTCCTGACAACGAGCCTCCTTTTCGCCAATCCATCGACAATCACCGCGA
GTCCCTGCTCGAACGCTGCGTCCGGACCGGCTTCGTCGAAGGCGTCTATCGCGGCCCGCAACAGCGGCGA
GAGCGGAGCCTGTTCAACGGTGCCGCCGCGCTCGCCGGCATCGCTGTCGCCGGCCTGCTCCTCAAGCACG
GCCCCAACAGTGAAGTAGCTGATTGTCATCAGCGCATTGACGGCGTCCCCGGCCGAAAAACCCGCCTCGC
AGAGGAAGCGAAGCTGCGCGTCGGCCGTTTCCATCTGCGGTGCGCCCGGTCGCGTGCCGGCATGGATGCG
CGCGCCATCGCGGTAGGCGAGCAGCGCCTGCCTGAAGCTGCGGGCATTCCCGATCAGAAATGAGCGCCAG
TCGTCGTCGGCTCTCGGCACCGAATGCGTATGATTCTCCGCCAGCATGGCTTCGGCCAGTGCGTCGAGCA
GCGCCCGCTTGTTCCTGAAGTGCCAGTAAAGCGCCGGCTGCTGAACCCCCAACCGTTCCGCCAGTTTGCG
TGTCGTCAGACCGTCTACGCCGACCTCGTTCAACAGGTCCAGGGCGGCACGGATCACTGTATTCGGCTGC
AACTTTGTCATGCTTGACACTTTATCACTGATAAACATAATATGTCCACCAACTTATCAGTGATAAAGAA
TCCGCGCGTTCAATCGGACCAGCGGAGGCTGGTCCGGAGGCCAGACGTGAAACCCAACATACCCCTGATC
GTAATTCTGAGCACTGTCGCGCTCGACGCTGTCGGCATCGGCCTGATTATGCCGGTGCTGCCGGGCCTCC
TGCGCGATCTGGTTCACTCGAACGACGTCACCGCCCACTATGGCATTCTGCTGGCGCTGTATGCGTTGGT
GCAATTTGCCTGCGCACCTGTGCTGGGCGCGCTGTCGGATCGTTTCGGGCGGCGGCCAATCTTGCTCGTC
TCGCTGGCCGGCGCCAGATCTGGGGAACCCTGTGGTTGGCATGCACATACAAATGGACGAACGGATAAAC
CTTTTCACGCCCTTTTAAATATCCGATTATTCTAATAAACGCTCTTTTCTCTTAGGTTTACCCGCCAATA
TATCCTGTCAAACACTGATAGTTTAAACGTTGCGATTAAGAATTCGAGCTCGGTACCCCCCTACTCCAAA
AATGTCAAAGATACAGTCTCAGAAGACCAAAGGGCTATTGAGACTTTTCAACAAAGGGTAATTTCGGGAA
ACCTCCTCGGATTCCATTGCCCAGCTATCTGTCACTTCATCGAAAGGACAGTAGAAAAGGAAGGTGGCTC
CTACAAATGCCATCATTGCGATAAAGGAAAGGCTATCATTCAAGATGCCTCTGCCGACAGTGGTCCCAAA
GATGGACCCCCACCCACGAGGAGCATCGTGGAAAAAGAAGACGTTCCAACCACGTCTTCAAAGCAAGTGG
ATTGATGTGACATCTCCACTGACGTAAGGGATGACGCACAATCCCACTATCCTTCGCAAGACCCTTCCTC
TATATAAGGAAGTTCATTTCATTTGGAGAGGACAGCCCAAGCTTCGACTCTAGAGGATCCCCTTAAATCG
ATATGGAACGAGCTATACAAGGAAACGACGCTAGGGAACAAGCTAACAGTGAACGTTGGGATGGAGGATC
AGGAGGTACCACTTCTCCCTTCAAACTTCCTGACGAAAGTCCGAGTTGGACTGAGTGGCGGCTACATAAC
GATGAGACGAATTCGAATCAAGATAATCCCCTTGGTTTCAAGGAAAGCTGGGGTTTCGGGAAAGTTGTAT
TTAAGAGATATCTCAGATACGACAGGACGGAAGCTTCACTGCACAGAGTCCTTGGATCTTGGACGGGAGA
TTCGGTTAACTATGCAGCATCTCGATTTTTCGGTTTCGACCAGATCGGATGTACCTATAGTATTCGGTTT
CGAGGAGTTAGTATCACCGTTTCTGGAGGGTCTCGAACTCTTCAGCATCTCTGTGAGATGGCAATTCGGT
CTAAGCAAGAACTGCTACAGCTTGCCCCAATCGAAGTGGAAAGTAATGTATCAAGAGGATGCCCTGAAGG
TACTCAAACCTTCGAAAAAGAAAGCGAGTAAGTCGAGGGCGAGCTCGAATTCGGTACGCTGAAATCACCA
GTCTCTCTCTACAAATCTATCTCTCTCTATTTTCTCCATAAATAATGTGTGAGTAGTTTCCCGATAAGGG
AAATTAGGGTTCTTATAGGGTTTCGCTCATGTGTTGAGCATATAAGAAACCCTTAGTATGTATTTGTATT
TGTAAAATACTTCTATCAATAAAATTTCTAATTCCTAAAACCAAAATCCAGTACTAAAATCCAGATCTCC
CTGCAGGTCCCCAGATTAGCCTTTTCAATTTCAGAAAGAATGCTAACCCACAGATGGTTAGAGAGGCTTA
CGCAGCAGGTCTCATCAAGACGATCTACCCGAGCAATAATCTCCAGGAAATCAAATACCTTCCCAAGAAG
GTTAAAGATGCAGTCAAAAGATTCAGGACTAACTGCATCAAGAACACAGAGAAAGATATATTTCTCAAGA
TCAGAAGTACTATTCCAGTATGGACGATTCAAGGCTTGCTTCACAAACCAAGGCAAGTAATAGAGATTGG
AGTCTCTAAAAAGGTAGTTCCCACTGAATCAAAGGCCATGGAGTCAAAGATTCAAATAGAGGACCTAACA
GAACTCGCCGTAAAGACTGGCGAACAGTTCATACAGAGTCTCTTACGACTCAATGACAAGAAGAAAATCT
TCGTCAACATGGTGGAGCACGACACACTTGTCTACTCCAAAAATATCAAAGATACAGTCTCAGAAGACCA
AAGGGCAATTGAGACTTTTCAACAAAGGGTAATATCCGGAAACCTCCTCGGATTCCATTGCCCAGCTATC
TGTCACTTTATTGTGAAGATAGTGGAAAAGGAAGGTGGCTCCTACAAATGCCATCATTGCGATAAAGGAA
AGGCCATCGTTGAAGATGCCTCTGCCGACAGTGGTCCCAAAGATGGACCCCCACCCACGAGGAGCATCGT
GGAAAAAGAAGACGTTCCAACCACGTCTTCAAAGCAAGTGGATTGATGTGATATCTCCACTGACGTAAGG
GATGACGCACAATCCCACTATCCTTCGCAAGACCCTTCCTCTATATAAGGAAGTTCATTTCATTTGGAGA
GAACACGGGGGACTCTAGAGTTATCAACAAGTTTGTACAAAAAAGCAGGCTCCACCACTAGTATGGCCTC
AATTTCTTCGAGTCCTCGTACTGTAGAAGAGATCTTCAAAGATTACAACGCTCGTAGAACTGGCATAGTT
CGTGCTTTAACTTATGATGTGGATGAATTCTACAATCTGTGTGATCCAGAGAAGGAAAATTTGTGTCTGT
ATGGACATCCAAATGAAACTTGGGAAGTCAACCTTCCTGCCGAGGAAGTACCACCTGAGCTCCCAGAGCC
AGCACTTGGGATAAATTTTGCTAGGGATGGAATGAATCGTAGAGATTGGCTTTCCCTCGTTGCTGTTCAC
AGTGATTGTTGGTTGCTTTCTGTGTCTTTCTATTTTGGAGCTCGCCTTAACCGAAATGAAAGGAAGCGTC
TATTCAGCATGATGAATGATCTGCCCACCGTCTTTGAAGTTGTGACAGAAAGAAAGCCTCTAAAAGATAA
GCCCAGTGCTGATAGTGGGAGCAGATCACGTGGTAGCATAAAGAGATCCAATGATGGTCAAGCTAAAAGC
ACCCCAAGGCTGGCAGATGAAAGTTACGAGGAGGATGAAGAAGAACATGGGGAAACACTCTGTGGAAGCT
GTGGTGGGAACTACAGCGCTGATGAATTTTGGATTGGCTGTGACATCTGTGAGAAGTGGTACCATGGAAA
GTGTGTGAAGATAACACCTGCTAAAGCTGAGAGTATAAAACAATACAAATGCCCGTCTTGTATGAAGCGG
GCAAGACAGCCCGGGGACCCAGCTTTCTTGTACAAAGTGGTTGATAACAGCGGGTTAATTAACATCTTTT
ACCCATACGATGTTCCTGACTATGCGGGCTATCCCTATGACGTCCCGGACTATGCAGGATCCTATCCATA
TGACGTTCCAGATTACGCTGCTCAGTGCAGCGCTTAGAGCTCGAATTTCCCCGATCGTTCAAACATTTGG
CAATAAAGTTTCTTAAGATTGAATCCTGTTGCCGGTCTTGCGATGATTATCATATAATTTCTGTTGAATT
ACGTTAAGCATGTAATAATTAACATGTAATGCATGACGTTATTTATGAGATGGGTTTTTATGATTAGAGT
CCCGCAATTATACATTTAATACGCGATAGAAAACAAAATATAGCGCGCAAACTAGGATAAATTATCGCGC
GCGGTGTCATCTATGTTACTAGATCGGGAATTAGCTTCATCAACGCAAGACATGCGCACGACCGTCTGAC
AGGAGAGGAATTTCCGACGAGCACAGAAAGGACTTGCTCTTGGACGTAGGCCTATTTCTCAGGCACATGT
ATCAAGTGTTCGGACGTGGGTTTTCGATGGTGTATCAGCCGCCGCCAACTGGGAGATGAGGAGGCTTTCT
TGGGGGGCAGTCAGCAGTTCATTTCACAAGACAGAGGAACTTGTAAGGAGATGCACTGATTTATCTTGGC
GCAAACCAGCAGGACGAATTAGTGGGAATAGCCCGCGAATATCTAAGTTATGCCTGTCGGCATGAGCAGA
AACTTCCAATTCGAAACAGTTTGGAGAGGTTGTTTTTGGGCATACCTTTTGTTAGTCAGCCTCTCGATTG
CTCATCGTCATTACACAGTACCGAAGTTTGATCGATCTAGTAACATAGATGACACCGCGCGCGATAATTT
ATCCTAGTTTGCGCGCTATATTTTGTTTTCTATCGCGTATTAAATGTATAATTGCGGGACTCTAATCATA
AAAACCCATCTCATAAATAACGTCATGCATTACATGTTAATTATTACATGCTTAACGTAATTCAACAGAA
ATTATATGATAATCATCGCAAGACCGGCAACAGGATTCAATCTTAAGAAACTTTATTGCCAAATGTTTGA
ACGATCTGCTTCGACGCACTCCTTCTTTACTCCACCATCTCGTCCTTATTGAAAACGTGGGTAGCACCAA
AACGAATCAAGTCGCTGGAACTGAAGTTACCAATCACGCTGGATGATTTGCCAGTTGGATTAATCTTGCC
TTTCCCCGCATGAATAATATTGATGAATGCATGCGTGAGGGGTATTTCGATTTTGGCAATAGCTGCAATT
GCCGCGACATCCTCCAACGAGCATAATTCTTCAGAAAAATAGCGATGTTCCATGTTGTCAGGGCATGCAT
GATGCACGTTATGAGGTGACGGTGCTAGGCAGTATTCCCTCAAAGTTTCATAGTCAGTATCATATTCATC
ATTGCATTCCTGCAAGAGAGAATTGAGACGCAATCCACACGCTGCGGCAACCTTCCGGCGTTCGTGGTCT
ATTTGCTCTTGGACGTTGCAAACGTAAGTGTTGGATCCCGGTCGGCATCTACTCTATTCCTTTGCCCTCG
GACGAGTGCTGGGGCGTCGGTTTCCACTATCGGCGAGTACTTCTACACAGCCATCGGTCCAGACGGCCGC
GCTTCTGCGGGCGATTTGTGTACGCCCGACAGTCCCGGCTCCGGATCGGACGATTGCGTCGCATCGACCC
TGCGCCCAAGCTGCATCATCGAAATTGCCGTCAACCAAGCTCTGATAGAGTTGGTCAAGACCAATGCGGA
GCATATACGCCCGGAGCCGCGGCGATCCTGCAAGCTCCGGATGCCTCCGCTCGAAGTAGCGCGTCTGCTG
CTCCATACAAGCCAACCACGGCCTCCAGAAGAAGATGTTGGCGACCTCGTATTGGGAATCCCCGAACATC
GCCTCGCTCCAGTCAATGACCGCTGTTATGCGGCCATTGTCCGTCAGGACATTGTTGGAGCCGAAATCCG
CGTGCACGAGGTGCCGGACTTCGGGGCAGTCCTCGGCCCAAAGCATCAGCTCATCGAGAGCCTGCGCGAC
GGACGCACTGACGGTGTCGTCCATCACAGTTTGCCAGTGATACACATGGGGATCAGCAATCGCGCATATG
AAATCACGCCATGTAGTGTATTGACCGATTCCTTGCGGTCCGAATGGGCCGAACCCGCTCGTCTGGCTAA
GATCGGCCGCAGCGATCGCATCCATGGCCTCCGCGACCGGCTGCAGAACAGCGGGCAGTTCGGTTTCAGG
CAGGTCTTGCAACGTGACACCCTGTGCACGGCGGGAGATGCAATAGGTCAGGCTCTCGCTGAATTCCCCA
ATGTCAAGCACTTCCGGAATCGGGAGCGCGGCCGATGCAAAGTGCCGATAAACATAACGATCTTTGTAGA
AACCATCGGCGCAGCTATTTACCCGCAGGACATATCCACGCCCTCCTACATCGAAGCTGAAAGCACGAGA
TTCTTCGCCCTCCGAGAGCTGCATCAGGTCGGAGACGCTGTCGAACTTTTCGATCAGAAACTTCTCGACA
GACGTCGCGGTGAGTTCAGGCTTTTTCATATCGGGGTCGTCCTCTCCAAATGAAATGAACTTCCTTATAT
AGAGGAAGGGTCTTGCGAAGGATAGTGGGATTGTGCGTCATCCCTTACGTCAGTGGAGATATCACATCAA
TCCACTTGCTTTGAAGACGTGGTTGGAACGTCTTCTTTTTCCACGATGCTCCTCGTGGGTGGGGGTCCAT
CTTTGGGACCACTGTCGGCAGAGGCATCTTGAACGATAGCCTTTCCTTTATCGCAATGATGGCATTTGTA
GGTGCCACCTTCCTTTTCTACTGTCCTTTTGATGAAGTGACAGATAGCTGGGCAATGGAATCCGAGGAGG
TTTCCCGATATTACCCTTTGTTGAAAAGTCTCAATAGCCCTTTGGTCTTCTGAGACTGTATCTTTGATAT
TCTTGGAGTAGACGAGAGTGTCGTGCTCCACCATGTTGACGGATCTCTAGGACGCGTCGACGCGTCGACG
CGTCGACGCGTCGACGCGTCCTAGAAGCTAATTCACTGGCCGTCGTTTTACAACGTCGTGACTGGGAAAA
CCCTGGCGTTACCCAACTTAATCGCCTTGCAGCACATCCCCCTTTCGCCAGCTGGCGTAATAGCGAAGAG
GCCCGCACCGATCGCCCTTCCCAACAGTTGCGCAGCCTGAATG
[44 nt withheld, positions 8584-8627]
C
[141 nt withheld, positions 8629-8769]
CCTTTGACGTTGGAGTCCACGTTCTTT
[37 nt withheld, positions 8797-8833]
ACCCTATCTCGGGCTATTCTTTTGATTTATAAGGGATTTTGCCGATTTCGGAACCACCATCAAACAGGAT
TTTCGCCTGCTGGGGCAAACCAGCGTGGACCGCTTGCTGCAACTCTCTCAGGGCCAGGCGGTGAAGGGCA
ATCAGCTGTTGCCCGTCTCACTGGTGAAAAGAAAAACCACCCCAGTACATTAAAAACGTCCGCAATGTGT
TATTAAGTTGTCTAAGCGTCAATTTGTTTACACCACAATATATCCTGCCACCAGCCAGCCAACAGCTCCC
CGACCGGCAGCTCGGCACAAAATCACCACTCGATACAGGCAGCCCATCAGTCCGGGACGGCGTCAGCGGG
AGAGCCGTTGTAAGGCGGCAGACTTTGCTCATGTTACCGATGCTATTCGGAAGAACGGCAACTAAGCTGC
CGGGTTTGAAACACGGATGATCTCGCGGAGGGTAGCATGTTGATTGTAACGATGACAGAGCGTTGCTGCC
TGTGATCAAATATCATCTCCCTCGCAGAGATCCGAATTATCAGCCTTCTTATTCATTTCTCGCTTAACCG
TGACAGGCTGTCGATCTTGAGAACTATGCCGACATAATAGGAAATCGCTGGATAAAGCCGCTGAGGAAGC
TGAGTGGCGCTATTTCTTTAGAAGTGAACGTTGACGATATCAACTCCCCTATCCATTGCTCACCGAATGG
TACAGGTCGGGGACCCGAAGTTCCGACTGTCGGCCTGATGCATCCCCGGCTGATCGACCCCAGATCTGGG
GCTGAGAAAGCCCAGTAAGGAAACAACTGTAGGTTCGAGTCGCGAGATCCCCCGGAACCAAAGGAAGTAG
GTTAAACCCGCTCCGATCAGGCCGAGCCACGCCAGGCCGAGAACATTGGTTCCTGTAGGCATCGGGATTG
GCGGATCAAACACTAAAGCTACTGGAACGAGCAGAAGTCCTCCGGCCGCCAGTTGCCAGGCGGTAAAGGT
GAGCAGAGGCACGGGAGGTTGCCACTTGCGGGTCAGCACGGTTCCGAACGCCATGGAAACCGCCCCCGCC
AGGCCCGCTGCGACGCCGACAGGATCTAGCGCTGCGTTTGGTGTCAACACCAACAGCGCCACGCCCGCAG
TTCCGCAAATAGCCCCCAGGACCGCCATCAATCGTATCGGGCTACCTAGCAGAGCGGCAGAGATGAACAC
GACCATCAGCGGCTGCACAGCGCCTACCGTCGCCGCGACCCCGCCCGGCAGGCGGTAGACCGAAATAAAC
AACAAGCTCCAGAATAGCGAAATATTAAGTGCGCCGAGGATGAAGATGCGCATCCACCAGATTCCCGTTG
GAATCTGTCGGACGATCATCACGAGCAATAAACCCGCCGGCAACGCCCGCAGCAGCATACCGGCGACCCC
TCGGCCTCGCTGTTCGGGCTCCACGAAAACGCCGGACAGATGCGCCTTGTGAGCGTCCTTGGGGCCGTCC
TCCTGTTTGAAGACCGACAGCCCAATGATCTCGCCGTCGATGTAGGCGCCGAATGCCACGGCATCTCGCA
ACCGTTCAGCGAACGCCTCCATGGGCTTTTTCTCCTCGTGCTCGTAAACGGACCCGAACATCTCTGGAGC
TTTCTTCAGGGCCGACAATCGGATCTCGCGGAAATCCTGCACGTCGGCCGCTCCAAGCCGTCGAATCTGA
GCCTTAATCACAATTGTCAATTTTAATCCTCTGTTTATCGGCAGTTCGTAGAGCGCGCCGTGCGTCCCGA
GCGATACTGAGCGAAGCAAGTGCGTCGAGCAGTGCCCGCTTGTTCCTGAAATGCCAGTAAAGCGCTGGCT
GCTGAACCCCCAGCCGGAACTGACCCCACAAGGCCCTAGCGTTTGCAATGCACCAGGTCATCATTGACCC
AGGCGTGTTCCACCAGGCCGCTGCCTCGCAACTCTTCGCAGGCTTCGCCGACCTGCTCGCGCCACTTCTT
CACGCGGGTGGAATCCGATCCGCACATGAGGCGGAAGGTTTCCAGCTTGAGCGGGTACGGCTCCCGGTGC
GAGCTGAAATAGTCGAACATCCGTCGGGCCGTCGGCGACAGCTTGCGGTACTTCTCCCATATGAATTTCG
TGTAGTGGTCGCCAGCAAACAGCACGACGATTTCCTCGTCGATCAGGACCTGGCAACGGGACGTTTTCTT
GCCACGGTCCAGGACGCGGAAGCGGTGCAGCAGCGACACCGATTCCAGGTGCCCAACGCGGTCGGACGTG
AAGCCCATCGCCGTCGCCTGTAGGCGCGACAGGCATTCCTCGGCCTTCGTGTAATACCGGCCATTGATCG
ACCAGCCCAGGTCCTGGCAAAGCTCGTAGAACGTGAAGGTGATCGGCTCGCCGATAGGGGTGCGCTTCGC
GTACTCCAACACCTGCTGCCACACCAGTTCGTCATCGTCGGCCCGCAGCTCGACGCCGGTGTAGGTGATC
TTCACGTCCTTGTTGACGTGGAAAATGACCTTGTTTTGCAGCGCCTCGCGCGGGATTTTCTTGTTGCGCG
TGGTGAACAGGGCAGAGCGGGCCGTGTCGTTTGGCATCGCTCGCATCGTGTCCGGCCACGGCGCAATATC
GAACAAGGAAAGCTGCATTTCCTTGATCTGCTGCTTCGTGTGTTTCAGCAACGCGGCCTGCTTGGCCTCG
CTGACCTGTTTTGCCAGGTCCTCGCCGGCGGTTTTTCGCTTCTTGGTCGTCATAGTTCCTCGCGTGTCGA
TGGTCATCGACTTCGCCAAACCTGCCGCCTCCTGTTCGAGACGACGCGAACGCTCCACGGCGGCCGATGG
CGCGGGCAGGGCAGGGGGAGCCAGTTGCACGCTGTCGCGCTCGATCTTGGCCGTAGCTTGCTGGACCATC
GAGCCGACGGACTGGAAGGTTTCGCGGGGCGCACGCATGACGGTGCGGCTTGCGATGGTTTCGGCATCCT
CGGCGGAAAACCCCGCGTCGATCAGTTCTTGCCTGTATGCCTTCCGGTCAAACGTCCGATTCATTCACCC
TCCTTGCGGGATTGCCCCGACTCACGCCGGGGCAATGTGCCCTTATTCCTGATTTGACCCGCCTGGTGCC
TTGGTGTCCAGATAATCCACCTTATCGGCAATGAAGTCGGTCCCGTAGACCGTCTGGCCGTCCTTCTCGT
ACTTGGTATTCCGAATCTTGCCCTGCACGAATACCAGCGACCCCTTGCCCAAATACTTGCCGTGGGCCTC
GGCCTGAGAGCCAAAACACTTGATGCGGAAGAAGTCGGTGCGCTCCTGCTTGTCGCCGGCATCGTTGCGC
CACATCTAGGTACTAAAACAATTCATCCAGTAAAATATAATATTTTATTTTCTCCCAATCAGGCTTGATC
CCCAGTAAGTCAAAAAATAGCTCGACATACTGTTCTTCCCCGATATCCTCCCTGATCGACCGGACGCAGA
AGGCAATGTCATACCACTTGTCCGCCCTGCCGCTTCTCCCAAGATCAATAAAGCCACTTACTTTGCCATC
TTTCACAAAGATGTTGCTGTCTCCCAGGTCGCCGTGGGAAAAGACAAGTTCCTCTTCGGGCTTTTCCGTC
TTTAAAAAATCATACAGCTCGCGCGGATCTTTAAATGGAGTGTCTTCTTCCCAGTTTTCGCAATCCACAT
CGGCCAGATCGTTATTCAGTAAGTAATCCAATTCGGCTAAGCGGCTGTCTAAGCTATTCGTATAGGGACA
ATCCGATATGTCGATGGAGTGAAAGAGCCTGATGCACTCCGCATACAGCTCGATAATCTTTTCAGGGCTT
TGTTCATCTTCATACTCTTCCGAGCAAAGGACGCCATCGGCCTCACTCATGAGCAGATTGCTCCAGCCAT
CATGCCGTTCAAAGTGCAGGACCTTTGGAACAGGCAGCTTTCCTTCCAGCCATAGCATCATGTCCTTTTC
CCGTTCCACATCATAGGTGGTCCCTTTATACCGGCTGTCCGTCATTTTTAAATATAGGTTTTCATTTTCT
CCCACCAGCTTATATACCTTAGCAGGAGACATTCCTTCCGTATCTTTTACGCAGCGGTATTTTTCGATCA
GTTTTTTCAATTCCGGTGATATTCTCATTTTAGCCATTTATTATTTCCTTCCTCTTTTCTACAGTATTTA
AAGATACCCCAAGAAGCTAATTATAACAAGACGAACTCCAATTCACTGTTCCTTGCATTCTAAAACCTTA
AATACCAGAAAACAGCTTTTTCAAAGTTGTTTTCAAAGTTGGCGTATAACATAGTATCGACGGAGCCGAT
TTTGAAACCACAATTATGGGTGATGCTGCCAACTTACTGATTTAGTGTATGATGGTGTTTTTGAGGTGCT
CCAGTGGCTTCTGTTTCTATCAGCTGTCCCTCCTGTTCAGCTACTGACGGGGTGGTGCGTAACGGCAAAA
GCACCGCCGGACATCAGCGCTATCTCTGCTCTCACTGCCGTAAAACATGGCAACTGCAGTTCACTTACAC
CGCTTCTCAACCCGGTACGCACCAGAAAATCATTGATATGGCCATGAATGGCGTTGGATGCCGGGCAACA
GCCCGCATTATGGGCGTTGGCCTCAACACGATTTTACGTCACTTAAAAAACTCAGGCCGCAGTCGGTAAC
CTCGCGCATACAGCCGGGCAGTGACGTCATCGTCTGCGCGGAAATGGACGAACAGTGGGGCTATGTCGGG
GCTAAATCGCGCCAGCGCTGGCTGTTTTACGCGTATGACAGTCTCCGGAAGACGGTTGTTGCGCACGTAT
TCGGTGAACGCACTATGGCGACGCTGGGGCGTCTTATGAGCCTGCTGTCACCCTTTGACGTGGTGATATG
GATGACGGATGGCTGGCCGCTGTATGAATCCCGCCTGAAGGGAAAGCTGCACGTAATCAGCAAGCGATAT
ACGCAGCGAATTGAGCGGCATAACCTGAATCTGAGGCAGCACCTGGCACGGCTGGGACGGAAGTCGCTGT
CGTTCTCAAAATCGGTGGAGCTGCATGACAAAGTCATCGGGCATTATCTGAACATAAAACACTATCAATA
AGTTGGAGTCATTACCCAATTATGATAGAATTTACAAGCTATAAGGTTATTGTCCTGGGTTTCAAGCATT
AGTCCATGCAAGTTTTTATGCTTTGCCCATTCTATAGATATATTGATAAGCGCGCTGCCTATGCCTTGCC
CCCTGAAATCCTTACATACGGCGATATCTTCTATATAAAAGATATATTATCTTATCAGTATTGTCAATAT
ATTCAAGGCAATCTGCCTCCTCATCCTCTTCATCCTCTTCGTCTTGGTAGCTTTTTAAATATGGCGCTTC
ATAGAGTAATTCTGTAAAGGTCCAATTCTCGTTTTCATACCTCGGTATAATCTTACCTATCACCTCAAAT
GGTTCGCTGGGTTTATCGCACCCCCGAACACGAGCACGGCACCCGCGACCACTATGCCAAGAATGCCCAA
GGTAAAAATTGCCGGCCCCGCCATGAAGTCCGTGAATGCCCCGACGGCCGAAGTGAAGGGCAGGCCGCCA
CCCAGGCCGCCGCCCTCACTGCCCGGCACCTGGTCGCTGAATGTCGATGCCAGCACCTGCGGCACGTCAA
TGCTTCCGGGCGTCGCGCTCGGGCTGATCGCCCATCCCGTTACTGCCCCGATCCCGGCAATGGCAAGGAC
TGCCAGCGCTGCCATTTTTGGGGTGAGGCCGTTCGCGGCCGAGGGGCGCAGCCCCTGGGGGGATGGGAGG
CCCGCGTTAGCGGGCCGGGAGGGTTCGAGAAGGGGGGGCACCCCCCTTCGGCGTGCGCGGTCACGCGCAC
AGGGCGCAGCCCTGGTTAAAAACAAGGTTTATAAATATTGGTTTAAAAGCAGGTTAAAAGACAGGTTAGC
GGTGGCCGAAAAACGGGCGGAAACCCTTGCAAATGCTGGATTTTCTGCCTGTGGACAGCCCCTCAAATGT
CAATAGGTGCGCCCCTCATCTGTCAGCACTCTGCCCCTCAAGTGTCAAGGATCGCGCCCCTCATCTGTCA
GTAGTCGCGCCCCTCAAGTGTCAATACCGCAGGGCACTTATCCCCAGGCTTGTCCACATCATCTGTGGGA
AACTCGCGTAAAATCAGGCGTTTTCGCCGATTTGCGAGGCTGGCCAGCTCCACGTCGCCGGCCGAAATCG
AGCCTGCCCCTCATCTGTCAACGCCGCGCCGGGTGAGTCGGCCCCTCAAGTGTCAACGTCCGCCCCTCAT
CTGTCAGTGAGGGCCAAGTTTTCCGCGAGGTATCCACAACGCCGGCGGCCGCGGTGTCTCGCACACGGCT
TCGACGGCGTTTCTGGCGCGTTTGCAGGGCCATAGACGGCCGCCAGCCCAGCGGCGAGGGCAACCAGCCC
GGTGAGCGTCGGAAAGGCGC
Features (pLannotate 1.2.2; 36 found; start..end, strand, type, name):
      3..89      -  CDS            traI (fragment): TRAI6_ECOLX - Experimental evidence at protein level: Swiss-Prot protein existence level 1. The initiation process of transfer DNA synthesis requires the interaction of at least three plasmid-specific components (TraH, I, and J) at the transfer origin resulting in the assembly of a specialised nucleoprotein complex - the relaxosome. Site- and strand-specific cleavage at the transfer origin is dependent on TraI and TraJ. From Escherichia coli.
    127..498     -  CDS            traJ: oriT-recognizing protein; traJ
    531..640     -  oriT           oriT: incP origin of transfer
    772..962     +  rep_origin     ori (fragment): high-copy-number ColE1/pMB1/pBR322/pUC origin of replication
   1321..1971    -  CDS            TetR: tetracycline resistance regulatory protein; tetR
   2077..2326    +  CDS            TcR (fragment): tetracycline efflux protein; tetA; confers resistance to tetracycline
   2436..2460    -  misc_feature   RB T-DNA repeat: right border repeat from nopaline C58 T-DNA
   2490..2508    +  misc_feature   MCS (fragment): pUC18/19 multiple cloning site
   2559..2904    +  promoter       CaMV 35S promoter: strong constitutive promoter from cauliflower mosaic virus
   2856..2902    +  promoter       minimal CaMV 35S promoter: minimal 35S promoter from cauliflower mosaic virus
   2914..2932    -  misc_feature   MCS (fragment): pUC18/19 multiple cloning site
   2943..3458    +  CDS            P19_TBSVC: Experimental evidence at protein level: Swiss-Prot protein existence level 1. Acts as a suppressor of RNA-mediated gene silencing, also known as post-transcriptional gene silencing (PTGS), a mechanism of plant viral defense that limits the accumulation of viral RNAs. Binds to short interfering RNAs (siRNAs) with high affinity. Acts as a molecular caliper to specifically select siRNAs based on the length of the duplex region of the RNA (By similarity). From Tomato bushy stunt virus (strain Cherry) (TBSV).
   3531..3707    +  polyA_signal   CaMV poly(A) signal: cauliflower mosaic virus polyadenylation signal
   4210..4551    +  promoter       CaMV 35S promoter: strong constitutive promoter from cauliflower mosaic virus
   4577..4601    +  protein_bind   attB1: mutant version of attB; recombination site for the Gateway® BP reaction BP Clonase™
   4613..5329    +  CDS            AL1: ALFL1_ARATH - Experimental evidence at protein level: Swiss-Prot protein existence level 1. Histone-binding component that specifically recognizes H3 tails trimethylated on 'Lys-4' (H3K4me3), which mark transcription start sites of virtually all active genes. From Arabidopsis thaliana (Mouse-ear cress).
   5337..5361    -  protein_bind   attB2: mutant version of attB; recombination site for the Gateway® BP reaction BP Clonase™
   5390..5479    +  CDS            3xHA: three tandem HA epitope tags
   5513..5765    +  terminator     NOS terminator: nopaline synthase terminator and poly(A) signal
   6194..6446    -  terminator     NOS terminator: nopaline synthase terminator and poly(A) signal
   6470..6898    -  CDS            nos (fragment): DHNO_AGRT7 - Protein inferred from homology: Swiss-Prot protein existence level 3. From Agrobacterium tumefaciens (strain T37).
   6914..7939    -  CDS            HygR: aminoglycoside phosphotransferase from E. coli; aph(4)-Ia; confers resistance to hygromycin
   7949..8293    -  promoter       CaMV 35S promoter: strong constitutive promoter from cauliflower mosaic virus
   7950..7996    -  promoter       minimal CaMV 35S promoter: minimal 35S promoter from cauliflower mosaic virus
   8431..8586    +  CDS            lacZα (fragment) (sequence partly withheld): LacZα fragment of β-galactosidase; lacZ fragment
   8584..8884    +  rep_origin     M13 ori (fragment) (sequence partly withheld): M13 bacteriophage origin of replication; arrow indicates direction of (+) strand synthesis
   8885..9015    +  CDS            lacI (fragment): lac repressor; lacI; The lac repressor binds to the lac operator to inhibit transcription in E. coli. This inhibition can be relieved by adding lactose or isopropyl-β-D-thiogalactopyranoside (IPTG).
   9069..9093    -  misc_feature   LB T-DNA repeat: left border repeat from nopaline C58 T-DNA
  10550..10669   -  CDS            tetR (fragment): TETR1_ECOLX - Experimental evidence at protein level: Swiss-Prot protein existence level 1. TetR is the repressor of the tetracycline resistance element; its N-terminal region forms a helix-turn-helix structure and binds DNA. Binding of tetracycline to TetR reduces the repressor affinity for the tetracycline resistance gene (tetA) promoter operator sites. From Escherichia coli.
  10689..11837   -  CDS            trfA: trans-acting replication protein that binds to and activates oriV
  12136..12930   -  CDS            KanR: aminoglycoside phosphotransferase; aphA-3; confers resistance to kanamycin
  13122..13889   +  mobile_element IS1: prokaryotic transposable element IS1
  13898..14047   -  CDS            satA (fragment): STA_BACSU - Also known as yyaR. Experimental evidence at protein level: Swiss-Prot protein existence level 1. Involved in resistance to streptothricin, a broad-spectrum antibiotic produced by streptomycetes. Detoxifies streptothricin via acetylation of the beta amino group of the first beta-lysyl moiety of streptothricin. From Bacillus subtilis (strain 168).
  14046..14240   -  CDS            satA (fragment): STA_BACSU - Also known as yyaR. Experimental evidence at protein level: Swiss-Prot protein existence level 1. Involved in resistance to streptothricin, a broad-spectrum antibiotic produced by streptomycetes. Detoxifies streptothricin via acetylation of the beta amino group of the first beta-lysyl moiety of streptothricin. From Bacillus subtilis (strain 168).
  14243..14518   -  CDS            klaC (fragment): KLAC_ECOLX - Also known as telB. Protein predicted: Swiss-Prot protein existence level 4. Belongs to the kla operon, which is associated with cryptic tellurite resistance, and IncW plasmid fertility inhibition. From Escherichia coli.
  14582..15213   -  rep_origin     oriV: incP origin of replication
