[The description below was written by a language model from this plasmid's Addgene catalogue record and pLannotate feature annotations shown in this document.]
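Description:
pGWB14-LYX001 is a plant binary expression vector built on the pGWB14 backbone for Agrobacterium-mediated transient or stable expression of a Nicotiana benthamiana transcription factor (gene model Niben101Scf00149g02001.1) carrying a C-terminal HA tag. The backbone is a low-copy, broad-host-range IncP-type replicon. The annotated oriV and trfA replication gene allow maintenance in both E. coli and Agrobacterium, while oriT and traJ provide mobilisation functions. Bacterial selection is by kanamycin (KanR). The remaining backbone annotations are fragments, including partial tetracycline-resistance genes, an IS1 element and a partial ColE1-type origin.

Between the nopaline-type right and left T-DNA borders, the feature table shows three plant expression units. The main cassette uses a CaMV 35S promoter to drive the insert, which is flanked by attB1 and attB2 Gateway sites and followed by a 3xHA tag and the NOS terminator. The annotation software matches this coding region by homology to Arabidopsis AL1, an Alfin-like protein that binds histone H3K4me3, which suggests that the N. benthamiana insert belongs to that family. A second unit, oriented in the opposite direction, expresses the hygromycin resistance gene from a 35S promoter with a NOS terminator, for selection of transformed plants. The third unit is not mentioned in the catalogue entry. It places the tomato bushy stunt virus P19 silencing suppressor under a 35S promoter with a CaMV polyadenylation signal. P19 binds siRNAs and would be expected to limit post-transcriptional silencing and so raise expression in agroinfiltrated leaves. The HA tag allows detection or immunoprecipitation of the expressed factor, although the record does not specify downstream applications.
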