Addgene plasmid #126219: pGWB14-LYX001
Purpose: With a Nicotiana benthamiana transcription factor in PGWB14 backbone, for Agrobacterium mediated transient or stable expression corresponding transcription factor fused with a C-terminal HA tag.
Depositing lab: Silin Zhong. Depositing organization: Chinese University of Hong Kong.
Backbone
  Vector backbone: pGWB14
  Vector type: Plant Expression
  Selectable markers: Hygromycin
Growth in bacteria
  Bacterial resistance: Kanamycin, 50 μg/mL
  Growth temperature: 37°C
  Growth strain: DH5alpha
  Copy number: Low Copy
Gene/Insert
  Gene/Insert name: Niben101Scf00149g02001.1
  Species: Nicotiana benthamiana
  Promoter: CaMV 35S
  Tag / fusion protein: HA (C terminal on insert)
  Cloning method: Gibson Cloning
Terms and licenses: Academic/Nonprofit Terms; Industry Terms: Not Available to Industry
How to cite: pGWB14-LYX001 was a gift from Silin Zhong (Addgene plasmid # 126219 ; http://n2t.net/addgene:126219 ; RRID:Addgene_126219)
